>Addgene plasmid #159395 | DT034A | addgene full sequence | sequence record 393061 | Addgene NGS Result
AAGGGATTTTGGTCATGAGATTATCAAAAAGGATCTTCACCTAGATCCTTTTAAATTAAAAATGAAGTTT
TAAATCAATCTAAAGTATATATGAGTAAACTTGGTCTGACAGTTACCAATGCTTAATCAGTGAGGCACCT
ATCTCAGCGATCTGTCTATTTCGTTCATCCATAGTTGCCTGACTCCCCGTCGTGTAGATAACTACGATAC
GGGAGGGCTTACCATCTGGCCCCAGTGCTGCAATGATACCGCGAGACCCACGCTCACCGGCTCCAGATTT
ATCAGCAATAAACCAGCCAGCCGGAAGGGCCGAGCGCAGAAGTGGTCCTGCAACTTTATCCGCCTCCATC
CAGTCTATTAATTGTTGCCGGGAAGCTAGAGTAAGTAGTTCGCCAGTTAATAGTTTGCGCAACGTTGTTG
CCATTGCTACAGGCATCGTGGTGTCACGCTCGTCGTTTGGTATGGCTTCATTCAGCTCCGGTTCCCAACG
ATCAAGGCGAGTTACATGATCCCCCATGTTGTGCAAAAAAGCGGTTAGCTCCTTCGGTCCTCCGATCGTT
GTCAGAAGTAAGTTGGCCGCAGTGTTATCACTCATGGTTATGGCAGCACTGCATAATTCTCTTACTGTCA
TGCCATCCGTAAGATGCTTTTCTGTGACTGGTGAGTACTCAACCAAGTCATTCTGAGAATAGTGTATGCG
GCGACCGAGTTGCTCTTGCCCGGCGTCAATACGGGATAATACCGCGCCACATAGCAGAACTTTAAAAGTG
CTCATCATTGGAAAACGTTCTTCGGGGCGAAAACTCTCAAGGATCTTACCGCTGTTGAGATCCAGTTCGA
TGTAACCCACTCGTGCACCCAACTGATCTTCAGCATCTTTTACTTTCACCAGCGTTTCTGGGTGAGCAAA
AACAGGAAGGCAAAATGCCGCAAAAAAGGGAATAAGGGCGACACGGAAATGTTGAATACTCATACTCTTC
CTTTTTCAATATTATTGAAGCATTTATCAGGGTTATTGTCTCATGAGCGGATACATATTTGAATGTATTT
AGAAAAATAAACAAATAGGGGTTCCGCGCACATTTCCCCGAAAAGTGCCACCTGACGTCTAAGAAACCAT
TATTATCATGACATTAACCTATAAAAATAGGCGTATCACGAGGCAGAATTTCAGATAAAAAAAATCCTTA
GCTTTCGCTAAGGATGATTTCTGGAATTCGCGGCCGCTTCTAGATTTACGGCTAGCTCAGTCCTAGGGAT
TGTGCTAGCGATACTAGAAGAAGGAGAATAATCTATGGACTACAAAGACGATGATGACAAGATGAAAAAC
ATAAATGCCGACGACACATACAGAATAATTAATAAAATTAAAGCTTGTAGAAGCAATAATGATATTAATC
AATGCTTATCTGATATGACTAAAATGGTACATTGTGAATATTATTTACTCGCGATCATTTATCCTCATTC
TATGGTTAAATCTGATATTTCAATCCTAGATAATTACCCTAAAAAATGGAGGCAATATTATGATGACGCT
AATTTAATAAAATATGATCCTATAGTAGATTATTCTAACTCCAATCATTCACCAATTAATTGGAATATAT
TTGAAAACAATGCTGTAAATAAAAAATCTCCAAATGTAATTAAAGAAGCGAAAACATCAGGTCTTATCAC
TGGGTTTAGTTTCCCTATTCATACGGCTAACAATGGCTTCGGAATGCTTAGTTTTGCACATTCAGAAAAA
GACAACTATATAGATAGTTTATTTTTACATGCGTGTATGAACATACCATTAATTGTTCCTTCTCTAGTTG
ATAATTATCGAAAAATAAATATAGCAAATAATAAATCAAACAACGATTTAACCAAAAGAGAAAAAGAATG
TTTAGCGTGGGCATGCGAAGGAAAAAGCTCTTGGGATATTTCAAAAATATTAGGTTGCAGTGAGCGTACT
GTCACTTTCCATTTAACCAATGCGCAAATGAAACTCAATACAACAAACCGCTGCCAAAGTATTTCTAAAG
CAATTTTAACAGGAGCAATTGATTGCCCATACTTTAAAAATTAATAACGACTCAGGCTGCTACGCCTGTG
TACTGGAAAACAAAACCAAAACCCAAAAAACAAAAAACTGAGCCCATTGGTATCGTGGAAGGACTCGATC
AAAAAAAAAAAAAAAAAAAAAAAAACTAGCATAACCCCTTGGGGCCTCTAAACGGGTCTTGAGGGGTTTT
TTGGTACTAGAACCTGTAGGATCGTACAGGTTTACGCAAGAAAATGGTTTGTTATAGTCGAATAAAAAAT
ACTAGAAGAAGGAGAATAATCTATGGACTACAAAGACGATGATGACAAGATGAAAGATATCACGGATAAA
AACCAATCGATTGATAGTGGCATCAGTTCGCTGAGCTATAACCGCAATGAAGTCCTGGCCAGCAATGGTG
ATAAAATTGAATCGTTTGTTCCTAAAGAGGGTAAAAAAGCGGGCAATAAATTCATTGTAGTCGAACGCCA
GAAACGTAGCCTGACTACTTCACCGGTTGATATTTCCATTATTGACAGTGTTAATGATCGCACGTATCCT
GGTGCGCTGCAACTGGCTGATAAAGCATTTGTCGAAAATCGCCCTACTATTCTGATGGTAAAACGTAAAC
CGATCAATATCAACATTGATCTGCCGGGTCTGAAAGGTGAAAACTCTATCAAGGTGGATGATCCAACTTA
TGGTAAAGTCAGCGGCGCCATTGATGAACTGGTTAGCAAATGGAATGAAAAATATAGCAGCACCCACACC
CTGCCGGCGCGCACCCAGTACTCCGAATCCATGGTGTATAGTAAATCCCAAATCTCATCGGCCCTGAATG
TGAACGCTAAAGTGCTGGAAAATTCGCTGGGTGTTGACTTCAACGCCGTAGCAAATAACGAGAAAAAAGT
AATGATCCTGGCATATAAGCAGATCTTTTATACAGTCAGTGCCGATCTGCCGAAAAATCCGTCTGATCTG
TTCGATGATAGCGTTACTTTTAATGATCTGAAGCAAAAAGGTGTTAGCAACGAAGCTCCGCCGCTGATGG
TTTCTAATGTTGCCTATGGTCGCACCATTTATGTTAAACTGGAAACCACTAGCTCCTCGAAAGATGTCCA
AGCTGCTTTTAAAGCTCTGATCAAAAATACAGATATTAAAAATAGTCAACAGTATAAAGATATTTATGAA
AATAGCAGTTTCACAGCAGTTGTGCTGGGAGGGGATGCACAGGAACATAATAAAGTGGTGACGAAAGATT
TTGACGAAATCCGCAAAGTCATCAAAGATAATGCCACTTTTAGTACGAAGAATCCGGCTTATCCAATCAG
CTATACCTCTGTCTTCCTGAAAGACAACAGCGTTGCCGCCGTCCATAACAAGACCGATTACATTGAAACC
ACCAGTACCGAATATTCTAAAGGTAAAATCAACCTGGATCATTCCGGTGCGTATGTCGCTCAGTTTGAAG
TGGCGTGGGACGAGGTCTCATACGATAAAGAAGGTAACGAAGTTCTGACGCATAAAACTTGGGACGGCAA
TTACCAGGACAAAACTGCCCACTATAGCACCGTTATCCCGCTGGAAGCCAATGCGCGCAACATCCGCATT
AAAGCACGTGAAGCAACGGGGCTGGCCTGGGAATGGTGGCGTGATGTAATTAGCGAATATGATGTGCCGC
TGACGAATAATATCAACGTTTCGATTTGGGGGACCACCCTGTATCCGGGTTCAAGCATTACCTATAATGC
GGCGAACAAAAACGAAGAAAACACCAACGAAGTGCCGACCTTTATGCTGAACGCGGGCCAGGCGAACAGA
AGACGAGTTTGATGACGACTCAGGCTGCTACGCCTGTGTACTGGAAAACAAAACCAAAACCCAAAAAACA
AAAAACTGAGCCCATTGGTATCGTGGAAGGACTCGATCAAAAAAAAAAAAAAAAAAAAAAAAACTAGCAT
AACCCCTTGGGGCCTCTAAACGGGTCTTGAGGGGTTTTTTGGTACTAGTAGCGGCCGCTGCAGGCTTCCT
CGCTCACTGACTCGCTGCGCTCGGTCGTTCGGCTGCGGCGAGCGGTATCAGCTCACTCAAAGGCGGTAAT
ACGGTTATCCACAGAATCAGGGGATAACGCAGGAAAGAACATGTGAGCAAAAGGCCAGCAAAAGGCCAGG
AACCGTAAAAAGGCCGCGTTGCTGGCGTTTTTCCACAGGCTCCGCCCCCCTGACGAGCATCACAAAAATC
GACGCTCAAGTCAGAGGTGGCGAAACCCGACAGGACTATAAAGATACCAGGCGTTTCCCCCTGGAAGCTC
CCTCGTGCGCTCTCCTGTTCCGACCCTGCCGCTTACCGGATACCTGTCCGCCTTTCTCCCTTCGGGAAGC
GTGGCGCTTTCTCATAGCTCACGCTGTAGGTATCTCAGTTCGGTGTAGGTCGTTCGCTCCAAGCTGGGCT
GTGTGCACGAACCCCCCGTTCAGCCCGACCGCTGCGCCTTATCCGGTAACTATCGTCTTGAGTCCAACCC
GGTAAGACACGACTTATCGCCACTGGCAGCAGCCACTGGTAACAGGATTAGCAGAGCGAGGTATGTAGGC
GGTGCTACAGAGTTCTTGAAGTGGTGGCCTAACTACGGCTACACTAGAAGAACAGTATTTGGTATCTGCG
CTCTGCTGAAGCCAGTTACCTTCGGAAAAAGAGTTGGTAGCTCTTGATCCGGCAAACAAACCACCGCTGG
TAGCGGTGGTTTTTTTGTTTGCAAGCAGCAGATTACGCGCAGAAAAAAAGGATCTCAAGAAGATCCTTTG
ATCTTTTCTACGGGGTCTGACGCTCAGTGGAACGAAAACTCACGTT
Features (pLannotate 1.2.2; 11 found; start..end, strand, type, name):
    113..973     -  CDS            AmpR: β-lactamase; bla; confers resistance to ampicillin, carbenicillin, and related antibiotics
    974..1078    -  promoter       AmpR promoter: bla
   1168..1211    -  terminator     bacterial terminator: putative bacterial transcription terminator
   1214..1233    +  misc_feature   BioBrick prefix: BioBrick prefix for parts that start with "ATG"
   1241..1257    +  promoter       J23119(SpeI) promoter (fragment): bacterial promoter (Registry of Standard Biological Parts BBa J23119) modified to end with an SpeI site
   1322..2071    +  CDS            luxR: LUXR_ALIFS - Experimental evidence at protein level: Swiss-Prot protein existence level 1. Transcriptional activator of the bioluminescence operon. Binds to the OHHL autoinducer. From Aliivibrio fischeri (Vibrio fischeri).
   2196..2243    +  terminator     T7 terminator: transcription terminator for bacteriophage T7 RNA polymerase
   2363..3778    +  CDS            pfo (fragment): TACY_CLOP1 - Also known as pfoA, pfoR. Experimental evidence at protein level: Swiss-Prot protein existence level 1. A cholesterol-dependent toxin that causes cytolysis by forming pores in cholesterol containing host membranes. After binding to target membranes, the protein assembles into a pre-pore complex. A conformation change leads to insertion in the host membrane and formation of an oligomeric pore complex. Cholesterol is required for binding to host cell membranes, membrane insertion and pore formation; cholesterol binding is mediated by a Thr-Leu pair in the C-terminus. Can be reversib
   3984..4031    +  terminator     T7 terminator: transcription terminator for bacteriophage T7 RNA polymerase
   4033..4053    +  misc_feature   BioBrick suffix: universal suffix for all parts
   4230..4818    -  rep_origin     ori: high-copy-number ColE1/pMB1/pBR322/pUC origin of replication
