[The description below was written by a language model from this plasmid's Addgene catalogue record and pLannotate feature annotations shown in this document.]
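Description:
DT034A is a bacterial expression and synthetic-biology plasmid built by Gibson assembly in the BioBrick backbone pSB1A3. It is propagated in E. coli at high copy from a ColE1/pUC-type origin and selected with ampicillin through a β-lactamase (AmpR) cassette. The roughly 2.8 kb insert sits between the BioBrick prefix and suffix and encodes a two-part quorum-sensing circuit in a 4,876 nt plasmid.

The first unit expresses LuxR, the Aliivibrio (Vibrio) fischeri transcriptional activator that binds the acyl-homoserine lactone autoinducer. It is expressed constitutively from a hybrid Anderson-series promoter described in the record as J23117-J23106. The automated annotation detects only a short fragment here, labelled as the related J23119 promoter, which probably reflects sequence similarity within this promoter family. A T7 terminator follows luxR. The second unit places Clostridium perfringens perfringolysin O (PFO) under the HSL-regulated pLux (luxPR) promoter. That promoter is named in the catalogue entry but is not annotated in the feature table. PFO is a cholesterol-dependent cytolysin that oligomerises into large pores in cholesterol-containing membranes. The pfo coding sequence is annotated as a fragment. According to the record it carries N-terminal FLAG tags and a C-terminal pdt#3 protein degradation tag, neither of which is annotated as a separate feature. A second T7 terminator closes the unit.

In this arrangement, LuxR is always present and activates PFO synthesis only when the homoserine lactone signal is supplied, so pore formation depends on a chemical cue. The associated publication concerns artificial cells that drive neural differentiation, consistent with use of the circuit for signal-triggered, pore-mediated release of contents.
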