Addgene plasmid #159395: DT034A
Purpose: Constitutive LuxR expression, controlled under E.coli hybrid (J23117-J23106) promoter, and inducible Perfringolysin O (PFO) expression, controlled under V. fischeri HSL-regulated pLux (luxPR) promoter
Depositing lab: Sheref Mansy. Depositing organization: Universita degli Studi di Trento. Publication: Artificial cells drive neural differentiation. Toparlak OD, Zasso J, Bridi S, Serra MD, Macchi P, Conti L, Baudet ML, Mansy SS. Sci Adv. 2020 Sep 18;6(38). pii: 6/38/eabb4920. doi: 10.1126/sciadv.abb4920. Print 2020 Sep. PubMed 32948587.
Backbone
  Vector backbone: pSB1A3
  Backbone manufacturer: iGEM parts registry
  Vector type: Bacterial Expression, Synthetic Biology
Growth in bacteria
  Bacterial resistance: Ampicillin, 100 μg/mL
  Growth temperature: 37°C
  Growth strain: DH5alpha
  Copy number: High Copy
Gene/Insert
  Gene/Insert name: pr.J23117/J23106-LuxR-pr.LuxR-PFO-pdt
  Species: Clostridium perfringens
  Insert size (bp): 2807
  Promoter: J23117 and pLux promoter
  Tag / fusion protein: FLAG/FLAG (N terminal on insert); pdt#3 from Collins Nat. Biotech. 2014 (C terminal on insert)
  Cloning method: Gibson Cloning
  Sequencing primers: 5′ VF2 primer (iGEM parts registry); 3′ VR primer (iGEM parts registry)
Terms and licenses: Academic/Nonprofit Terms; Industry Terms: Not Available to Industry
How to cite: DT034A was a gift from Sheref Mansy (Addgene plasmid # 159395 ; http://n2t.net/addgene:159395 ; RRID:Addgene_159395)
